Addgene plasmid #160725: pAAV-UBC-S4-ExRaiCKAR
Purpose: Signaling reporter island (SiRI) construct for spatially multiplexed imaging. Contains GFP-based fluorescent reporter ExRai-CKAR (PKC indicator), OLLAS tag, and S4 protein scaffold.
Depositing lab: Edward Boyden. Depositing organization: Massachusetts Institute of Technology. Publication: Spatial Multiplexing of Fluorescent Reporters for Imaging Signaling Network Dynamics. Linghu C, Johnson SL, Valdes PA, Shemesh OA, Park WM, Park D, Piatkevich KD, Wassie AT, Liu Y, An B, Barnes SA, Celiker OT, Yao CC, Yu CJ, Wang R, Adamala KP, Bear MF, Keating AE, Boyden ES. Cell. 2020 Nov 17. pii: S0092-8674(20)31399-4. doi: 10.1016/j.cell.2020.10.035. PubMed 33232692.
Backbone
  Vector backbone: pAAV-UBC
  Backbone manufacturer: Epoch Life Science
  Backbone size w/o insert (bp): 4178
  Vector type: Mammalian Expression, AAV
Growth in bacteria
  Bacterial resistance: Ampicillin, 100 μg/mL
  Growth temperature: 37°C
  Growth strain: NEB Stable
  Copy number: High Copy
Gene/Insert
  Gene/Insert name: S4-ExRaiCKAR (alt names: S4-ExRaiCKAR-OLLAS; SiRI-S4-ExRaiCKAR)
  Species: Synthetic
  Insert size (bp): 2454
  Mutation: N/A
  GenBank ID: MT449931
  Promoter: Human ubiquitin C (UBC) promoter
  Cloning method: Gibson Cloning
  Sequencing primers: 5′ GATCGCTGTGATCGTCACTTGG; 3′ WPRE-R
Terms and licenses: Academic/Nonprofit Terms; Industry Terms: Not Available to Industry
Depositor comments: The pAAV-UBC backbone contains WHP Post-transcriptional Response Element (WPRE) at 3'-UTR. 5' cloning site: SpeI (not destroyed), 3' cloning site: HindIII (not destroyed).
How to cite: pAAV-UBC-S4-ExRaiCKAR was a gift from Edward Boyden (Addgene plasmid # 160725 ; http://n2t.net/addgene:160725 ; RRID:Addgene_160725)
