[The description below was written by a language model from this plasmid's Addgene catalogue record and pLannotate feature annotations shown in this document.]
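Description:
pAAV-UBC-S4-ExRaiCKAR is an AAV transfer plasmid for mammalian expression, built on the pAAV-UBC backbone. It carries a synthetic "signaling reporter island" (SiRI) fusion for spatially multiplexed live imaging. In bacteria it is maintained as a high-copy plasmid through a ColE1/pUC-type origin and selected with ampicillin via the β-lactamase gene. An f1 phage origin is also present. Short lacI, lacZα and SV40 large T antigen matches in the feature table appear to be backbone remnants rather than functional genes.

The expression cassette lies between two AAV2 inverted terminal repeats, which allow the intervening DNA to be packaged into recombinant AAV particles when replication and capsid functions are supplied in trans. Transcription is driven by the human ubiquitin C promoter, a broadly active constitutive promoter. A WPRE in the 3′ UTR enhances transcript expression, and an SV40 polyadenylation signal follows it.

The roughly 2.5 kb insert encodes ExRai-CKAR, a GFP-based indicator of protein kinase C activity, joined to an OLLAS epitope tag and the S4 protein scaffold. The automated annotation resolves this open reading frame into a GFP-derived segment followed by a fragment of yeast RAD53. That fragment probably corresponds to the phosphopeptide-binding domain typical of kinase activity reporters, although the record does not say so. Flanking these are segments matching a Haemophilus influenzae protein and the bacterial cobH protein, which probably correspond to the self-assembling S4 scaffold components. The OLLAS tag is not separately annotated.

According to the associated publication's concept, the scaffold clusters the reporter into discrete puncta within cells. Several spectrally similar reporters can then be read out at separate locations and identified afterwards by immunostaining of their epitope tags.
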