Features (pLannotate 1.2.2; 16 found; start..end, strand, type, name):
      1..399     +  promoter       UbC promoter: human ubiquitin C promoter
    414..797     +  CDS            Y138A_HAEIN: Experimental evidence at protein level: Swiss-Prot protein existence level 1. From Haemophilus influenzae (strain ATCC 51907 / DSM 11121 / KW20 / Rd).
    960..1682    +  CDS            cEGFP: cEGFP is a basic (constitutively fluorescent) green fluorescent protein published in 2008, derived from Aequorea victoria.
   1692..2114    +  CDS            RAD53 (fragment): RAD53_YEAST - Also known as MEC2, SAD1, SPK1. Experimental evidence at protein level: Swiss-Prot protein existence level 1. Controls S-phase checkpoint as well as G1 and G2 DNA damage checkpoints. Phosphorylates proteins on serine, threonine, and tyrosine. Prevents entry into anaphase and mitotic exit after DNA damage via regulation of the Polo kinase CDC5. Seems to be involved in the phosphorylation of RPH1. From Saccharomyces cerevisiae (strain ATCC 204508 / S288c) (Baker's yeast).
   2247..2852    +  CDS            cobH: COBH_SINSX - Experimental evidence at protein level: Swiss-Prot protein existence level 1. Catalyzes the conversion of precorrin-8X to hydrogenobyrinate. From Sinorhizobium sp.
   2880..3468    +  misc_feature   WPRE: woodchuck hepatitis virus posttranscriptional regulatory element
   3511..3632    -  polyA_signal   SV40 poly(A) signal: SV40 polyadenylation signal
   3655..3723    -  CDS            large T antigen (fragment): large T antigen from SV40 (simian virus 40)
   3794..3927    +  repeat_region  AAV2 ITR: inverted terminal repeat of adeno-associated virus serotype 2 inverted
   3921..3977    -  CDS            lacI (fragment): lac repressor; lacI; The lac repressor binds to the lac operator to inhibit transcription in E. coli. This inhibition can be relieved by adding lactose or isopropyl-β-D-thiogalactopyranoside (IPTG).
   4160..4748    -  rep_origin     ori: high-copy-number ColE1/pMB1/pBR322/pUC origin of replication
   4919..5779    -  CDS            AmpR: β-lactamase; bla; confers resistance to ampicillin, carbenicillin, and related antibiotics
   5780..5884    -  promoter       AmpR promoter: bla
   5937..6365    -  rep_origin     f1 ori (sequence partly withheld): f1 bacteriophage origin of replication; arrow indicates direction of (+) strand synthesis
   6370..6439    -  CDS            lacZα (fragment): LacZα fragment of β-galactosidase; lacZ fragment
   6434..6566    -  repeat_region  AAV2 ITR (fragment): inverted terminal repeat of adeno-associated virus serotype 2 inverted
>Addgene plasmid #160725 | pAAV-UBC-S4-ExRaiCKAR | addgene full sequence | sequence record 315528 | Addgene NGS Result
GGCCTCCGCGCCGGGTTTTGGCGCCTCCCGCGGGCGCCCCCCTCCTCACGGCGAGCGCTGCCACGTCAGA
CGAAGGGCGCAGCGAGCGTCCTGATCCTTCCGCCCGGACGCTCAGGACAGCGGCCCGCTGCTCATAAGAC
TCGGCCTTAGAACCCCAGTATCAGCAGAAGGACATTTTAGGACGGGACTTGGGTGACTCTAGGGCACTGG
TTTTCTTTCCAGAGAGCGGAACAGGCGAGGAAAAGTAGTCCCTTCTCGGCGATTCTGCGGAGGGATCTCC
GTGGGGCGGTGAACGCCGATGATTATATAAGGACGCGCCGGGTGTGGCACAGCTAGTTCCGTCGCAGCCG
GGATTTGGGTCGCGGTTCTTGTTTGTGGATCGCTGTGATCGTCACTTGGCGACTAGTGCCACCATGATTA
CTGTGTTCGGACTCAAGAGCAAACTGGCACCAAGAAGAGAGAAGCTCGCAGAGGTTATCTACAGCAGCCT
GCACCTCGGACTGGACATTCCCAAGGGAAAGCACGCTATCCGCTTTCTGTGTCTGGAGAAGGAGGACTTC
TACTATCCTTTCGATCGCTCCGACGACTACACTGTGATTGAGATCAACCTCATGGCTGGACGCAGCGAAG
AGACTAAGATGCTCCTCATCTTTCTGCTGTTCATTGCACTCGAACGCAAGCTGGGAATCAGGGCTCATGA
CGTTGAGATCACCATCAAGGAGCAGCCAGCTCATTGCTGGGGATTCAGAGGACGCACTGGAGATAGCGCA
CGCGACCTGGATTACGATATCTATGTGGGAGGTTCTGGAGGTTCTGGTGGTACTGGTGGTTCTGGAGGAT
CTGGTGGTACAGGAGGTAGCGGAGGTTCTGGTGGAACCGGAGGTAGATTCAGACGCTTTAGGACTCTCAA
AGACAAGGCTAAGGCTGGAGGTACCGGAGGATCTGAGCTGTCTGCAATCAATGTGTACATCAAAGCTGAT
AAGCAGAAGAACGGCATCAAGGCTAACTTCAAGATTCGCCACAACATTGAGGACGGAGGCGTCCAGCTCG
CTTACCACTACCAGCAGAACACACCTATTGGCGACGGTCCAGTTCTCCTGCCTGACAATCACTACCTGTC
TGTGCAGAGCAAACTGAGCAAAGACCCAAACGAGAAGAGAGATCACATGGTCCTGCTGGAGTTTGTGACT
GCTGCTGGCATCACTCTGGGAATGGATGAACTGTACAAGGGTGGAACCGGAGGTAGCATGGTTAGCAAGG
GTGAGGAACTCTTTACTGGCGTGGTGCCTATCCTCGTCGAGCTGGACGGTGATGTTAACGGACACAAGTT
CTCCGTCAGCGGAGAAGGTGAGGGTGACGCAACCTACGGCAAACTCACTCTGAAGTTCATTTGTACCACT
GGAAAGCTGCCTGTGCCCTGGCCAACTCTGGTGACTACACTGACTTACGGAGTGCAGTGCTTCTCTCGCT
ATCCTGATCACATGAAGCAGCATGACTTCTTCAAGAGCGCTATGCCAGAGGGCTACATCCAAGAGAGAAC
TATCTTCTTCAAGGATGACGGAAACTACAAGACAAGAGCAGAGGTTAAGTTTGAGGGAGACACACTGGTT
AACAGGATTGAGCTGAAAGGCATCGACTTCAAAGAAGATGGAAACATCCTGGGACACAAGCTGGAGTACA
ATTCTATGCACAAGTTCTCTCAGGAGCAGATCGGAGAGAACATCGTGTGCAGAGTGATCTGCACAACTGG
CCAGATCCCTATTAGGGATCTGAGCGCAGACATTTCCCAAGTCCTGAAGGAGAAGAGGTCCATCAAGAAA
GTTTGGACATTTGGTCGCAACCCTGCTTGTGACTACCACCTGGGAAACATTTCCAGGCTGTCCAACAAGC
ACTTCCAGATTCTCCTCGGAGAAGATGGAAACCTGCTCCTCAACGACATCTCCACAAACGGAACTTGGCT
GAACGGACAGAAGGTCGAGAAGAACTCCAACCAGCTGCTGTCTCAAGGCGACGAGATTACTGTTGGTGTT
GGCGTGGAGAGCGACATCCTGTCCCTCGTTATCTTCATCAACGATAAGTTCAAACAGTGCCTCGAACAGA
ACAAGGTGGATCGCGGATCCGGTAGCGGTTTCGCAAACGAGCTGGGACCAAGGCTGATGGGTAAGGGAGG
CTCCGGAGGTACAGGAGGGTCAGGAGGGACTGGAGGCTCTGGAGGTACTGGCGGTTCAGGAGGAACCGGT
ATGACCGACTACATTAGAGATGGATCTGCTATCAAAGCTCTCTCCTTTGCCATCATCCTGGCTGAAGCTG
ACCTGAGACACATCCCACAAGACCTGCAAAGGCTCGCTGTTCGCGTGATTCACGCCTGCGGTATGGTCGA
TGTCGCCAACGATCTGGCCTTTAGCGAAGGTGCTGGCAAGGCAGGTAGAAACGCTCTGCTGGCTGGAGCA
CCTATCCTCTGCGATGCTAGGATGGTGGCTGAAGGAATCACCAGGTCCAGGCTGCCTGCTGACAATCGCG
TCATCTATACACTGAGCGATCCTTCCGTTCCTGAGCTGGCCAAGAAGATTGGAAACACTCGCTCTGCAGC
AGCTCTCGACCTGTGGCTGCCACACATTGAAGGAAGCATCGTGGCAATTGGCAACGCACCAACTGCCCTG
TTTAGGCTCTTCGAACTCCTGGACGCAGGTGCTCCTAAGCCTGCCCTGATCATCGGTATGCCTGTCGGAT
TTGTCGGTGCAGCTGAATCCAAGGACGAGCTGGCAGCCAACAGCAGAGGCGTGCCCTACGTGATCGTGAG
AGGTAGAAGAGGTGGATCTGCAATGACTGCTGCAGCAGTGAATGCTCTGGCCTCCGAGAGAGAGTAAAAG
CTTATCGATAATCAACCTCTGGATTACAAAATTTGTGAAAGATTGACTGGTATTCTTAACTATGTTGCTC
CTTTTACGCTATGTGGATACGCTGCTTTAATGCCTTTGTATCATGCTATTGCTTCCCGTATGGCTTTCAT
TTTCTCCTCCTTGTATAAATCCTGGTTGCTGTCTCTTTATGAGGAGTTGTGGCCCGTTGTCAGGCAACGT
GGCGTGGTGTGCACTGTGTTTGCTGACGCAACCCCCACTGGTTGGGGCATTGCCACCACCTGTCAGCTCC
TTTCCGGGACTTTCGCTTTCCCCCTCCCTATTGCCACGGCGGAACTCATCGCCGCCTGCCTTGCCCGCTG
CTGGACAGGGGCTCGGCTGTTGGGCACTGACAATTCCGTGGTGTTGTCGGGGAAATCATCGTCCTTTCCT
TGGCTGCTCGCCTGTGTTGCCACCTGGATTCTGCGCGGGACGTCCTTCTGCTACGTCCCTTCGGCCCTCA
ATCCAGCGGACCTTCCTTCCCGCGGCCTGCTGCCGGCTCTGCGGCCTCTTCCGCGTCTTCGCCTTCGCCC
TCAGACGAGTCGGATCTCCCTTTGGGCCGCCTCCCCGCATCGATACCGTCGACCCGGGCGGCCGCTTCGA
GCAGACATGATAAGATACATTGATGAGTTTGGACAAACCACAACTAGAATGCAGTGAAAAAAATGCTTTA
TTTGTGAAATTTGTGATGCTATTGCTTTATTTGTAACCATTATAAGCTGCAATAAACAAGTTAACAACAA
CAATTGCATTCATTTTATGTTTCAGGTTCAGGGGGAGATGTGGGAGGTTTTTTAAAGCAAGTAAAACCTC
TACAAATGTGGTAAAATCGATAAGGATCTTCCTAGAGCATGGCTACGTAGATAAGTAGCATGGCGGGTTA
ATCATTAACTACAAGGAACCCCTAGTGATGGAGTTGGCCACTCCCTCTCTGCGCGCTCGCTCGCTCACTG
AGGCCGGGCGACCAAAGGTCGCCCGACGCCCGGGCTTTGCCCGGGCGGCCTCAGTGAGCGAGCGAGCGCG
CAGCTGCATTAATGAATCGGCCAACGCGCGGGGAGAGGCGGTTTGCGTATTGGGCGCTCTTCCGCTTCCT
CGCTCACTGACTCGCTGCGCTCGGTCGTTCGGCTGCGGCGAGCGGTATCAGCTCACTCAAAGGCGGTAAT
ACGGTTATCCACAGAATCAGGGGATAACGCAGGAAAGAACATGTGAGCAAAAGGCCAGCAAAAGGCCAGG
AACCGTAAAAAGGCCGCGTTGCTGGCGTTTTTCCATAGGCTCCGCCCCCCTGACGAGCATCACAAAAATC
GACGCTCAAGTCAGAGGTGGCGAAACCCGACAGGACTATAAAGATACCAGGCGTTTCCCCCTGGAAGCTC
CCTCGTGCGCTCTCCTGTTCCGACCCTGCCGCTTACCGGATACCTGTCCGCCTTTCTCCCTTCGGGAAGC
GTGGCGCTTTCTCATAGCTCACGCTGTAGGTATCTCAGTTCGGTGTAGGTCGTTCGCTCCAAGCTGGGCT
GTGTGCACGAACCCCCCGTTCAGCCCGACCGCTGCGCCTTATCCGGTAACTATCGTCTTGAGTCCAACCC
GGTAAGACACGACTTATCGCCACTGGCAGCAGCCACTGGTAACAGGATTAGCAGAGCGAGGTATGTAGGC
GGTGCTACAGAGTTCTTGAAGTGGTGGCCTAACTACGGCTACACTAGAAGAACAGTATTTGGTATCTGCG
CTCTGCTGAAGCCAGTTACCTTCGGAAAAAGAGTTGGTAGCTCTTGATCCGGCAAACAAACCACCGCTGG
TAGCGGTGGTTTTTTTGTTTGCAAGCAGCAGATTACGCGCAGAAAAAAAGGATCTCAAGAAGATCCTTTG
ATCTTTTCTACGGGGTCTGACGCTCAGTGGAACGAAAACTCACGTTAAGGGATTTTGGTCATGAGATTAT
CAAAAAGGATCTTCACCTAGATCCTTTTAAATTAAAAATGAAGTTTTAAATCAATCTAAAGTATATATGA
GTAAACTTGGTCTGACAGTTACCAATGCTTAATCAGTGAGGCACCTATCTCAGCGATCTGTCTATTTCGT
TCATCCATAGTTGCCTGACTCCCCGTCGTGTAGATAACTACGATACGGGAGGGCTTACCATCTGGCCCCA
GTGCTGCAATGATACCGCGAGACCCACGCTCACCGGCTCCAGATTTATCAGCAATAAACCAGCCAGCCGG
AAGGGCCGAGCGCAGAAGTGGTCCTGCAACTTTATCCGCCTCCATCCAGTCTATTAATTGTTGCCGGGAA
GCTAGAGTAAGTAGTTCGCCAGTTAATAGTTTGCGCAACGTTGTTGCCATTGCTACAGGCATCGTGGTGT
CACGCTCGTCGTTTGGTATGGCTTCATTCAGCTCCGGTTCCCAACGATCAAGGCGAGTTACATGATCCCC
CATGTTGTGCAAAAAAGCGGTTAGCTCCTTCGGTCCTCCGATCGTTGTCAGAAGTAAGTTGGCCGCAGTG
TTATCACTCATGGTTATGGCAGCACTGCATAATTCTCTTACTGTCATGCCATCCGTAAGATGCTTTTCTG
TGACTGGTGAGTACTCAACCAAGTCATTCTGAGAATAGTGTATGCGGCGACCGAGTTGCTCTTGCCCGGC
GTCAATACGGGATAATACCGCGCCACATAGCAGAACTTTAAAAGTGCTCATCATTGGAAAACGTTCTTCG
GGGCGAAAACTCTCAAGGATCTTACCGCTGTTGAGATCCAGTTCGATGTAACCCACTCGTGCACCCAACT
GATCTTCAGCATCTTTTACTTTCACCAGCGTTTCTGGGTGAGCAAAAACAGGAAGGCAAAATGCCGCAAA
AAAGGGAATAAGGGCGACACGGAAATGTTGAATACTCATACTCTTCCTTTTTCAATATTATTGAAGCATT
TATCAGGGTTATTGTCTCATGAGCGGATACATATTTGAATGTATTTAGAAAAATAAACAAATAGGGGTTC
CGCGCACATTTCCCCGAAAAGTGCCACCTAAATTGTAAGCGTTAATATTTTGTTAAAATTCGCGTTAAAT
TTTTGTTAAATCAGCTCATTTTTTAACCAATAGGCCGAAATCGGCAAAATCCCTTATAAATCAAAAGAAT
AGACCGAGATAGGGT
[37 nt withheld, positions 6036-6072]
AAAGAACGTGGACTCCAACGTCAAAGG
[49 nt withheld, positions 6100-6148]
T
[91 nt withheld, positions 6150-6240]
G
[124 nt withheld, positions 6242-6365]
CCCATTCGCCATTCAGGCTGCGCAACTGTTGGGAAGGGCGATCGGTGCGGGCCTCTTCGCTATTACGCCA
GCTGCGCGCTCGCTCGCTCACTGAGGCCGCCCGGGCAAAGCCCGGGCGTCGGGCGACCTTTGGTCGCCCG
GCCTCAGTGAGCGAGCGAGCGCGCAGAGAGGGAGTGGCCAACTCCATCACTAGGGGTTCCTTGTAGTTAA
TGATTAACCCGCCATGCTACTTATCTACGTAGCCATGCTCTAGGAAGATCGTAGGTTAATTAA
