>Addgene plasmid #160725 | pAAV-UBC-S4-ExRaiCKAR | depositor partial sequence | sequence record 311257 | S4-ExRaiCKAR
ATGATTACTGTGTTCGGACTCAAGAGCAAACTGGCACCAAGAAGAGAGAAGCTCGCAGAGGTTATCTACA
GCAGCCTGCACCTCGGACTGGACATTCCCAAGGGAAAGCACGCTATCCGCTTTCTGTGTCTGGAGAAGGA
GGACTTCTACTATCCTTTCGATCGCTCCGACGACTACACTGTGATTGAGATCAACCTCATGGCTGGACGC
AGCGAAGAGACTAAGATGCTCCTCATCTTTCTGCTGTTCATTGCACTCGAACGCAAGCTGGGAATCAGGG
CTCATGACGTTGAGATCACCATCAAGGAGCAGCCAGCTCATTGCTGGGGATTCAGAGGACGCACTGGAGA
TAGCGCACGCGACCTGGATTACGATATCTATGTGGGAGGTTCTGGAGGTTCTGGTGGTACTGGTGGTTCT
GGAGGATCTGGTGGTACAGGAGGTAGCGGAGGTTCTGGTGGAACCGGAGGTAGATTCAGACGCTTTAGGA
CTCTCAAAGACAAGGCTAAGGCTGGAGGTACCGGAGGATCTGAGCTGTCTGCAATCAATGTGTACATCAA
AGCTGATAAGCAGAAGAACGGCATCAAGGCTAACTTCAAGATTCGCCACAACATTGAGGACGGAGGCGTC
CAGCTCGCTTACCACTACCAGCAGAACACACCTATTGGCGACGGTCCAGTTCTCCTGCCTGACAATCACT
ACCTGTCTGTGCAGAGCAAACTGAGCAAAGACCCAAACGAGAAGAGAGATCACATGGTCCTGCTGGAGTT
TGTGACTGCTGCTGGCATCACTCTGGGAATGGATGAACTGTACAAGGGTGGAACCGGAGGTAGCATGGTT
AGCAAGGGTGAGGAACTCTTTACTGGCGTGGTGCCTATCCTCGTCGAGCTGGACGGTGATGTTAACGGAC
ACAAGTTCTCCGTCAGCGGAGAAGGTGAGGGTGACGCAACCTACGGCAAACTCACTCTGAAGTTCATTTG
TACCACTGGAAAGCTGCCTGTGCCCTGGCCAACTCTGGTGACTACACTGACTTACGGAGTGCAGTGCTTC
TCTCGCTATCCTGATCACATGAAGCAGCATGACTTCTTCAAGAGCGCTATGCCAGAGGGCTACATCCAAG
AGAGAACTATCTTCTTCAAGGATGACGGAAACTACAAGACAAGAGCAGAGGTTAAGTTTGAGGGAGACAC
ACTGGTTAACAGGATTGAGCTGAAAGGCATCGACTTCAAAGAAGATGGAAACATCCTGGGACACAAGCTG
GAGTACAATTCTATGCACAAGTTCTCTCAGGAGCAGATCGGAGAGAACATCGTGTGCAGAGTGATCTGCA
CAACTGGCCAGATCCCTATTAGGGATCTGAGCGCAGACATTTCCCAAGTCCTGAAGGAGAAGAGGTCCAT
CAAGAAAGTTTGGACATTTGGTCGCAACCCTGCTTGTGACTACCACCTGGGAAACATTTCCAGGCTGTCC
AACAAGCACTTCCAGATTCTCCTCGGAGAAGATGGAAACCTGCTCCTCAACGACATCTCCACAAACGGAA
CTTGGCTGAACGGACAGAAGGTCGAGAAGAACTCCAACCAGCTGCTGTCTCAAGGCGACGAGATTACTGT
TGGTGTTGGCGTGGAGAGCGACATCCTGTCCCTCGTTATCTTCATCAACGATAAGTTCAAACAGTGCCTC
GAACAGAACAAGGTGGATCGCGGATCCGGTAGCGGTTTCGCAAACGAGCTGGGACCAAGGCTGATGGGTA
AGGGAGGCTCCGGAGGTACAGGAGGGTCAGGAGGGACTGGAGGCTCTGGAGGTACTGGCGGTTCAGGAGG
AACCGGTATGACCGACTACATTAGAGATGGATCTGCTATCAAAGCTCTCTCCTTTGCCATCATCCTGGCT
GAAGCTGACCTGAGACACATCCCACAAGACCTGCAAAGGCTCGCTGTTCGCGTGATTCACGCCTGCGGTA
TGGTCGATGTCGCCAACGATCTGGCCTTTAGCGAAGGTGCTGGCAAGGCAGGTAGAAACGCTCTGCTGGC
TGGAGCACCTATCCTCTGCGATGCTAGGATGGTGGCTGAAGGAATCACCAGGTCCAGGCTGCCTGCTGAC
AATCGCGTCATCTATACACTGAGCGATCCTTCCGTTCCTGAGCTGGCCAAGAAGATTGGAAACACTCGCT
CTGCAGCAGCTCTCGACCTGTGGCTGCCACACATTGAAGGAAGCATCGTGGCAATTGGCAACGCACCAAC
TGCCCTGTTTAGGCTCTTCGAACTCCTGGACGCAGGTGCTCCTAAGCCTGCCCTGATCATCGGTATGCCT
GTCGGATTTGTCGGTGCAGCTGAATCCAAGGACGAGCTGGCAGCCAACAGCAGAGGCGTGCCCTACGTGA
TCGTGAGAGGTAGAAGAGGTGGATCTGCAATGACTGCTGCAGCAGTGAATGCTCTGGCCTCCGAGAGAGA
GTAA
